Addgene plasmid #149113: pGBW-m4046294
Purpose: Yeast Expression plasmid for SARS-CoV-2 ORF7a protein
Depositing lab: Ginkgo Bioworks & Benjie Chen. Depositing organization: Ginkgo Bioworks.
Backbone
  Vector backbone: AmpR; 2u URA3
  Backbone size w/o insert (bp): 4078
  Vector type: Yeast Expression
  Selectable markers: URA3
Growth in bacteria
  Bacterial resistance: Ampicillin, 100 μg/mL
  Growth temperature: 37°C
  Growth strain: DH5alpha
  Copy number: High Copy
Gene/Insert
  Gene/Insert name: SARS-CoV-2 ORF7a protein
  Species: S. cerevisiae (budding yeast); Severe acute respiratory syndrome coronavirus 2
  Insert size (bp): 359
  Mutation: wt
  Entrez Gene: ORF7a (a.k.a. GU280_gp07)
  Promoter: pTEF1
  Tag / fusion protein: Cleavable thrombin;StrepII (C terminal on backbone)
  Cloning method: Unknown
Resource information
  A portion of this plasmid was derived from a plasmid made by: GinkgoBioworks
Depositor comments: NCBI Reference Sequence: YP_009724395.1. Created by gene synthesis with Not1 site. NGS used for QC was performed by Ginkgo and may not fully cover the entire plasmid.
How to cite: pGBW-m4046294 was a gift from Ginkgo Bioworks & Benjie Chen (Addgene plasmid # 149113 ; http://n2t.net/addgene:149113 ; RRID:Addgene_149113)
