[The description below was written by a language model from this plasmid's Addgene catalogue record and pLannotate feature annotations shown in this document.]
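Description:
pGBW-m4046294 is an episomal yeast expression plasmid for producing the SARS-CoV-2 ORF7a accessory protein in Saccharomyces cerevisiae. It is an E. coli–yeast shuttle vector. A high-copy ColE1/pUC-type origin and a β-lactamase gene (AmpR), which the annotation places downstream of a cat promoter, support propagation and ampicillin selection in bacteria. The 2μ origin provides multicopy maintenance in yeast, and URA3 with its own promoter allows selection in ura3 auxotrophs, with 5-FOA counterselection available. The annotation also calls a short rop coding region next to AmpR, although the catalogue lists the plasmid as high copy. Phage T3Te and T7Te terminators flank the bacterial origin, and a tonB terminator lies beyond the AmpR cassette. These presumably insulate the modules from read-through transcription.

The expression cassette consists of the constitutive S. cerevisiae TEF1 promoter, the wild-type ORF7a coding sequence and a fragment of the CYC1 terminator. The insert was made by gene synthesis. Listing budding yeast alongside the virus as species may reflect codon adaptation, but the record does not say so. The catalogue describes a C-terminal thrombin-cleavable StrepII tag supplied by the backbone. The feature table does not annotate this tag separately, though a short unannotated stretch lies between the ORF7a coding region and the terminator where it would be expected. ORF7a is described as an antagonist of host tetherin (BST2). The construct is suited to constitutive expression of the protein in yeast, with Strep-based affinity purification or detection and optional tag removal. The depositor notes that the sequencing used for quality control may not cover the entire plasmid.
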