Features (pLannotate 1.2.2; 13 found; start..end, strand, type, name):
     10..417     +  promoter       TEF1 promoter: S. cerevisiae TEF1; promoter for EF-1α
    431..793     +  CDS            NS7A_SARS2: Experimental evidence at protein level: Swiss-Prot protein existence level 1. Plays a role as antagonist of host tetherin (BST2), disrupting its antiviral effect. Acts by binding to BST2 thereby interfering with its glycosylation. May suppress small interfering RNA (siRNA). May bind to host ITGAL, thereby playing a role in attachment or modulation of leukocytes. From Severe acute respiratory syndrome coronavirus 2 (2019-nCoV) (SARS-CoV-2).
    864..1036    +  terminator     CYC1 terminator (fragment): S. cerevisiae CYC1; transcription terminator for CYC1
   1072..1248    +  promoter       URA3 promoter (fragment): S. cerevisiae URA3
   1249..2052    +  CDS            URA3: orotidine-5'-phosphate decarboxylase, required for uracil biosynthesis; S. cerevisiae URA3; yeast auxotrophic marker, counterselectable with 5-fluoroorotic acid (5-FOA)
   2135..3117    -  rep_origin     2μ ori: yeast 2μ plasmid origin of replication
   3195..3224    +  terminator     T3Te terminator: phage T3 early transcription terminator
   3246..3833    +  rep_origin     ori: high-copy-number ColE1/pMB1/pBR322/pUC origin of replication
   3845..3872    -  terminator     T7Te terminator: phage T7 early transcription terminator
   3896..4087    -  CDS            rop: Rop protein, which maintains plasmids at low copy number; rop
   4088..4948    -  CDS            AmpR: β-lactamase; bla; confers resistance to ampicillin, carbenicillin, and related antibiotics
   4949..5051    -  promoter       cat promoter: promoter of the E. coli cat gene encoding chloramphenicol acetyltransferase
   5052..5083    -  terminator     tonB terminator: bidirectional E. coli tonB-P14 transcription terminator
>Addgene plasmid #149113 | pGBW-m4046294 | addgene full sequence | sequence record 298133 | Ginkgo NGS Result
GCGGCCGCCCCACACACCATAGCTTCAAAATGTTTCTACTCCTTTTTTACTCTTCCAGATTTTCTCGGAC
TCCGCGCATCGCCGTACCACTTCAAAACACCCAAGCACAGCATACTAAATTTCCCCTCTTTCTTCCTCTA
GGGTGTCGTTAATTACCCGTACTAAAGGTTTGGAAAAGAAAAAAGAGACCGCCTCGTTTCTTTTTCTTCG
TCGAAAAAGGCAATAAAAATTTTTATCACGTTTCTTTTTCTTGAAAATTTTTTTTTTTGATTTTTTTCTC
TTTCGATGACCTCCCATTGATATTTAAGTTAATAAACGGTCTTCAATTTCTCAAGTTTCAGTTTCATTTT
TCTTGTTCTATTACAACTTTTTTTACTTCTTGCTCATTAGAAAGAAAGCATAGCAATCTAATCTAAGTTT
TAATTACAAAATGAAAATTATTCTTTTCTTGGCACTGATAACACTCGCTACTTGTGAGCTTTATCACTAC
CAAGAGTGTGTTAGAGGTACAACAGTACTTTTAAAAGAACCTTGCTCTTCTGGAACATACGAGGGCAATT
CACCATTTCATCCTCTAGCTGATAACAAATTTGCACTGACTTGCTTTAGCACTCAATTTGCTTTTGCTTG
TCCTGACGGCGTAAAACACGTCTATCAGTTACGTGCCAGATCAGTTTCACCTAAACTGTTCATCAGACAA
GAGGAAGTTCAAGAACTTTACTCTCCAATTTTTCTTATTGTTGCGGCAATAGTGTTTATAACACTTTGCT
TCACACTCAAAAGAAAGACAGAACTCGTGCCGAGAGGTTCTTGGAGCCATCCGCAGTTTGAAAAATAAAC
AGGCCCCTTTTCCTTTGTCGATATCATGTAATTAGTTATGTCACGCTTACATTCACGCCCTCCTCCCACA
TCCGCTCTAACCGAAAAGGAAGGAGTTAGACAACCTGAAGTCTAGGTCCCTATTTATTTTTTTTAATAGT
TATGTTAGTATTAAGAACGTTATTTATATTTCAAATTTTTCTTTTTTTTCTGTACAAAGCGGCCGCCGAA
CCACTAGTGCACTGCAGTACACGGTTTCCTTGAAATTTTTTTGATTCGGTAATCTCCGAACAGAAGGAAG
AACGAAGGAAGGAGCACAGACTTAGATTGGTATATATACGCATATGTAGTGTTGAAGAAACATGAAATTG
CCCAGTATTCTTAACCCAACTGCACAGAACAAAAACGTGCAGGAAACGAAGATAAATCATGTCGAAAGCT
ACATATAAGGAACGTGCTGCTACTCATCCTAGTCCTGTTGCTGCCAAGCTATTTAATATCATGCACGAAA
AGCAAACAAACTTGTGTGCTTCATTGGATGTTCGTACCACCAAGGAATTACTGGAGTTAGTTGAAGCATT
AGGTCCCAAAATTTGTTTACTAAAAACACATGTGGATATCTTGACTGATTTTTCCATGGAGGGCACAGTT
AAGCCGCTAAAGGCATTATCCGCCAAGTACAATTTTTTACTCTTCGAGGACAGAAAATTTGCTGACATTG
GTAATACAGTCAAATTGCAGTACTCTGCGGGTGTATACAGAATAGCAGAATGGGCAGACATTACGAATGC
ACACGGTGTGGTGGGCCCAGGTATTGTTAGCGGTTTGAAGCAGGCGGCAGAAGAAGTAACAAAGGAACCT
AGAGGCCTTTTGATGTTAGCAGAATTGTCATGCAAGGGCTCCCTATCTACTGGAGAATATACTAAGGGTA
CTGTTGACATTGCGAAGAGCGACAAAGATTTTGTTATCGGCTTTATTGCTCAAAGAGACATGGGTGGAAG
AGATGAAGGTTACGATTGGTTGATTATGACACCCGGTGTGGGTTTAGATGACAAGGGAGATGCATTGGGT
CAACAGTATAGAACCGTGGATGATGTGGTTTCTACAGGATCTGACATTATTATTGTTGGAAGAGGACTAT
TTGCAAAGGGAAGGGATGCTAAGGTAGAGGGTGAACGTTACAGAAAAGCAGGCTGGGAAGCATATTTGAG
AAGATGCGGCCAGCAAAACTAAAAAACTGTATTATAAGTAAATGCATGTATACTAAACTCACAAATTAGA
GCTTCAATTTAATTATATCAGTTATTACCCGAGTAACGAAGCATCTGTGCTTCATTTTGTAGAACAAAAA
TGCAACGCGAGAGCGCTAATTTTTCAAACAAAGAATCTGAGCTGCATTTTTACAGAACAGAAATGCAACG
CGAAAGCGCTATTTTACCAACGAAGAATCTGTGCTTCATTTTTGTAAAACAAAAATGCAACGCGAGAGCG
CTAATTTTTCAAACAAAGAATCTGAGCTGCATTTTTACAGAACAGAAATGCAACGCGAGAGCGCTATTTT
ACCAACAAAGAATCTATACTTCTTTTTTGTTCTACAAAAATGCATCCCGAGAGCGCTATTTTTCTAACAA
AGCATCTTAGATTACTTTTTTTCTCCTTTGTGCGCTCTATAATGCAGTCTCTTGATAACTTTTTGCACTG
TAGGTCCGTTAAGGTTAGAAGAAGGCTACTTTGGTGTCTATTTTCTCTTCCATAAAAAAAGCCTGACTCC
ACTTCCCGCGTTTACTGATTACTAGCGAAGCTGCGGGTGCATTTTTTCAAGATAAAGGCATCCCCGATTA
TATTCTATACCGATGTGGATTGCGCATACTTTGTGAACAGAAAGTGATAGCGTTGATGATTCTTCATTGG
TCAGAAAATTATGAACGGTTTCTTCTATTTTGTCTCTATATACTACGTATAGGAAATGTTTACATTTTCG
TATTGTTTTCGATTCACTCTATGAATAGTTCTTACTACAATTTTTTTGTCTAAAGAGTAATACTAGAGAT
AAACATAAAAAATGTAGAGGTCGAGTTTAGATGCAAGTTCAAGGAGCGAAAGGTGGATGGGTAGGTTATA
TAGGGATATAGCACAGAGATATATAGCAAAGAGATACTTTTGAGCAATGTTTGTGGAAGCGGTATTCGCA
ATATTTTAGTAGCTCGTTACAGTCCGGTGCGTTTTTGGTTTTTTGAAAGTGCGTCATCAGAGCGCTTTTG
GTTTTCAAAAGCGCTCTGAAGTTCCTATACTTTCTAGCTAGAGAATAGGAACTTCCCGAGCGGCCGCGTG
TTACAAGCTTGACTCCAGCGTAACTGGACTGCAATCAACTCACTGGCTCACCTTCACGGGTGGGCCTTTC
TTCGGTAGAAAATCAAAGGATCTTCTTGAGATCCTTTTTTTCTGCGCGTAATCTGCTGCTTGCAAACAAA
AAAACCACCGCTACCAGCGGTGGTTTGTTTGCCGGATCAAGAGCTACCAACTCTTTTTCCGAGGTAACTG
GCTTCAGCAGAGCGCAGATACCAAATACTGTTCTTCTAGTGTAGCCGTAGTTAGGCCACCACTTCAAGAA
CTCTGTAGCACCGCCTACATACCTCGCTCTGCTAATCCTGTTACCAGTGGCTGCTGCCAGTGGCGATAAG
TCGTGTCTTACCGGGTTGGACTCAAGACGATAGTTACCGGATAAGGCGCAGCGGTCGGGCTGAACGGGGG
GTTCGTGCACACAGCCCAGCTTGGAGCGAACGACCTACACCGAACTGAGATACCTACAGCGTGAGCTATG
AGAAAGCGCCACGCTTCCCGAAGGGAGAAAGGCGGACAGGTATCCGGTAAGCGGCAGGGTCGGAACAGGA
GAGCGCACGAGGGAGCTTCCAGGGGTAAACGCCTGGTATCTTTATAGTCCTGTCGGGTTTCGCCACCTCT
GACTTGAGCATCGATTTTTGTGATGCTCGTCAGGGGGGCGGAGCCTATGGAAAAACGCCAGCAACGCAGA
AAGGCCCACCCGAAGGTGAGCCAGGTGATTACATTTGGGCCCTCATCAGAGGTTTTCACCGTCATCACCG
AAACGCGCGAGGCAGCTGCGGTAAAGCTCATCAGCGTGGTCGTGAAGCGATTCACAGATGTCTGCCTGTT
CATCCGCGTCCAGCTCGTTGAGTTTCTCCAGAAGCGTTAATGTCTGGCTTCTGATAAAGCGGGCCATGTT
AAGGGCGGTTTTTTCCTGTTTGGTCACTTACCAATGCTTAATCAGTGAGGCACCTATCTCAGCGATCTGT
CTATTTCGTTCATCCATAGTTGCCTGACTCCCCGTCGTGTAGATAACTACGATGCGGGAGGGCTTACCAT
CTGGCCCCAGTGCTGCAATGATACCGCGAGACCCACGCTCACCGGCTCCAGATTTATCAGCAATAAACCA
GCCAGCCGGGAGGGCCGAGCGCAGAAGTGATCCTGCAACTTTATCCGCCTCCATCCAGTCTATTAATTGT
TGCCGGGAAGCTAGAGTAAGTAGTTCGCCAGTTAATAGTTTGCGCAACGTTGTTGCCATTGCTACAGGCA
TCGTGGTGTCACGCTCGTCGTTTGGTATGGCTTCATTCAGCTCCGGTTCCCAACGATCAAGGCGAGTTAC
ATGATCCCCCATGTTGTGCAAAAAAGCGGTTAGCTCCTTCGGTCCTCCGATCGTTGCCAGAAGTAAGTTG
GCCGCAGTGTTATCACTCATGGTTATGGCAGCACTGCATAATTCTCTTACTGTCATGCCATCCGTGAGAT
GCTTTTCTGTGACTGGTGAGTACTCAACCAAGTCATTCTGAGAATAGTGTATGCGGCGACCGAGTTGCTC
TTGCCCGGCGTCAATACGGGATAATACCGCGCCACATAGCAGAACTTTAAAAGTGCTCATCATTGGAAAA
CGTTCTTCGGGGCGTAAACTCTCAAGGATCTTACCGCTGTTGAGATCCAGTTCGATGTAACCCACTCGTG
CACCCAACTGATCTTCAGCATCTTTTACTTTCACCAGCGTTTCTGGGTGAGCAAAAACAGGAAGGCAAAA
TGCCGCAAAAAAGGGAATAAGGGCGACACGGAAATGTTGAATACTCATTTTAGCTTCCTTAGCTCCTGAA
AATCTCGATAACTCAAAAAATACGCCCGGTAGTGATCTTATTTCATTATGGTGAAAGTTGGAACCTCTTA
CGTGCCGATCAAGTCAAAAGCCTCCGGTCGGAGGCTTTTGACTTTCTGCTATGGAGGTCAGGTATGATTT
AAATGGTCAGTTAGA
